Addgene plasmid #53131: pGfaABC1D-nLac
Purpose: expression of lacZ driven by human GfaABC1D promoter
Depositing lab: Michael Brenner. Depositing organization: University of Alabama at Birmingham. Publication: GFAP promoter elements required for region-specific and astrocyte-specific expression. Lee Y, Messing A, Su M, Brenner M. Glia. 2008 Apr;56(5):481-93. doi: 10.1002/glia.20622. PubMed 18240313.
Backbone
  Vector backbone: pUC18
  Vector type: Mammalian Expression, Mouse Targeting
Growth in bacteria
  Bacterial resistance: Ampicillin, 100 μg/mL
  Growth temperature: 37°C
  Growth strain: DH5alpha
  Copy number: Unknown
Gene/Insert
  Gene/Insert name: Gfa2 (alt names: glial fibrillary acidic protein; GFAP)
  Species: H. sapiens (human)
  Mutation: contains ABC1D regions of Gfa2 promoter, -1757 to -1256 and -132 to +47 with ATG to TGT mutation at +15
  Entrez Gene: GFAP (a.k.a. ALXDRD)
  Promoter: human Gfa2
  Tag / fusion protein: NLS (C terminal on insert); LacZ (C terminal on insert); mP1 (C terminal on insert)
  Cloning method: Restriction Enzyme; 5′ cloning site BglII (not destroyed); 3′ cloning site BglII (not destroyed)
  Sequencing primers: 5′ MB-351 CATCGCCAGTCTAGCCCACTCCT; 3′ MB-352 GACGTTGTAAAACGACGGCCAGT
Terms and licenses: Academic/Nonprofit Terms; Industry Terms: Not Available to Industry
Depositor comments: This plasmid is similar to pGfa28-nlac with the addition of bp -1488 to -1256 (the first part of the C region).
How to cite: pGfaABC1D-nLac was a gift from Michael Brenner (Addgene plasmid # 53131 ; http://n2t.net/addgene:53131 ; RRID:Addgene_53131)
