[The description below was written by a language model from this plasmid's Addgene catalogue record and pLannotate feature annotations shown in this document.]
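Description:
pGfaABC1D-nLac is a pUC18-based reporter plasmid of about 7.1 kb, catalogued for mammalian expression and mouse targeting, in which a compact human GFAP promoter drives nuclear-targeted β-galactosidase. It is propagated in E. coli through the high-copy ColE1/pUC origin and selected with ampicillin via the bla gene and its promoter. Remnants of the pUC18 lac region (a lacI fragment, the CAP site, lac promoter and operator, split pieces of the multiple cloning site and a lacZα fragment) flank the insert and reflect the backbone rather than the payload.

The regulatory element is GfaABC1D, a shortened derivative of the human Gfa2 promoter. It joins the upstream region from -1757 to -1256 to the basal region from -132 to +47. The ATG at +15 is mutated to TGT, which should stop translation from starting within the GFAP leader instead of at the reporter. The depositor notes that the plasmid resembles pGfa28-nlac but adds bp -1488 to -1256, the first part of the C region. The promoter itself is not annotated in the feature table, but it presumably lies in the unannotated interval between the two MCS fragments upstream of lacZ, and it is bounded by retained BglII sites.

Downstream lie a nuclear localisation signal and the full-length lacZ coding sequence. These are followed by the element listed as mP1, which the annotation detects as a protamine-1 fragment (matched to a rabbit entry). In constructs of this type, protamine-1 sequence usually supplies an intron and polyadenylation signal, although the record does not say so. The associated publication concerns GFAP promoter elements required for region-specific and astrocyte-specific expression, so the construct is suited to assaying astrocyte-directed promoter activity by nuclear β-galactosidase staining.
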