Features (pLannotate 1.2.2; 15 found; start..end, strand, type, name):
     99..203     +  promoter       AmpR promoter: bla
    204..1064    +  CDS            AmpR: β-lactamase; bla; confers resistance to ampicillin, carbenicillin, and related antibiotics
   1235..1823    +  rep_origin     ori: high-copy-number ColE1/pMB1/pBR322/pUC origin of replication
   2006..2098    +  CDS            lacI (fragment): lac repressor; lacI; The lac repressor binds to the lac operator to inhibit transcription in E. coli. This inhibition can be relieved by adding lactose or isopropyl-β-D-thiogalactopyranoside (IPTG).
   2111..2132    +  protein_bind   CAP binding site: CAP binding activates transcription in the presence of cAMP. E. coli catabolite activator protein
   2147..2177    +  promoter       lac promoter: promoter for the E. coli lac operon
   2185..2201    +  protein_bind   lac operator: The lac repressor binds to the lac operator to inhibit transcription in E. coli. This inhibition can be relieved by adding lactose or isopropyl-β-D-thiogalactopyranoside (IPTG). lac repressor encoded by lacI
   2234..2251    +  misc_feature   MCS (fragment): pUC18/19 multiple cloning site
   2938..2958    +  misc_feature   MCS (fragment): pUC18/19 multiple cloning site
   3038..6085    +  CDS            lacZ: β-galactosidase; lacZ
   6122..6169    +  CDS            PRM1 (fragment): HSP1_RABIT - Also known as PRM-1. Experimental evidence at protein level: Swiss-Prot protein existence level 1. Protamines substitute for histones in the chromatin of sperm during the haploid phase of spermatogenesis. They compact sperm DNA into a highly condensed, stable and inactive complex. From Oryctolagus cuniculus (Rabbit).
   6649..6667    +  misc_feature   MCS (fragment): pUC18/19 multiple cloning site
   6670..6824    +  CDS            lacZα (fragment): LacZα fragment of β-galactosidase; lacZ fragment
   6830..6929    -  misc_feature   bom (fragment): basis of mobility region from pBR322
   7031..4       -  CDS            rop (fragment) (across the origin): Rop protein, which maintains plasmids at low copy number; rop
>Addgene plasmid #53131 | pGfaABC1D-nLac | addgene full sequence | sequence record 263310 | Addgene NGS Result
CGAGACGAAAGGGCCTCGTGATACGCCTATTTTTATAGGTTAATGTCATGATAATAATGGTTTCTTAGAC
GTCAGGTGGCACTTTTCGGGGAAATGTGCGCGGAACCCCTATTTGTTTATTTTTCTAAATACATTCAAAT
ATGTATCCGCTCATGAGACAATAACCCTGATAAATGCTTCAATAATATTGAAAAAGGAAGAGTATGAGTA
TTCAACATTTCCGTGTCGCCCTTATTCCCTTTTTTGCGGCATTTTGCCTTCCTGTTTTTGCTCACCCAGA
AACGCTGGTGAAAGTAAAAGATGCTGAAGATCAGTTGGGTGCACGAGTGGGTTACATCGAACTGGATCTC
AACAGCGGTAAGATCCTTGAGAGTTTTCGCCCCGAAGAACGTTTTCCAATGATGAGCACTTTTAAAGTTC
TGCTATGTGGCGCGGTATTATCCCGTATTGACGCCGGGCAAGAGCAACTCGGTCGCCGCATACACTATTC
TCAGAATGACTTGGTTGAGTACTCACCAGTCACAGAAAAGCATCTTACGGATGGCATGACAGTAAGAGAA
TTATGCAGTGCTGCCATAACCATGAGTGATAACACTGCGGCCAACTTACTTCTGACAACGATCGGAGGAC
CGAAGGAGCTAACCGCTTTTTTGCACAACATGGGGGATCATGTAACTCGCCTTGATCGTTGGGAACCGGA
GCTGAATGAAGCCATACCAAACGACGAGCGTGACACCACGATGCCTGTAGCAATGGCAACAACGTTGCGC
AAACTATTAACTGGCGAACTACTTACTCTAGCTTCCCGGCAACAATTAATAGACTGGATGGAGGCGGATA
AAGTTGCAGGACCACTTCTGCGCTCGGCCCTTCCGGCTGGCTGGTTTATTGCTGATAAATCTGGAGCCGG
TGAGCGTGGGTCTCGCGGTATCATTGCAGCACTGGGGCCAGATGGTAAGCCCTCCCGTATCGTAGTTATC
TACACGACGGGGAGTCAGGCAACTATGGATGAACGAAATAGACAGATCGCTGAGATAGGTGCCTCACTGA
TTAAGCATTGGTAACTGTCAGACCAAGTTTACTCATATATACTTTAGATTGATTTAAAACTTCATTTTTA
ATTTAAAAGGATCTAGGTGAAGATCCTTTTTGATAATCTCATGACCAAAATCCCTTAACGTGAGTTTTCG
TTCCACTGAGCGTCAGACCCCGTAGAAAAGATCAAAGGATCTTCTTGAGATCCTTTTTTTCTGCGCGTAA
TCTGCTGCTTGCAAACAAAAAAACCACCGCTACCAGCGGTGGTTTGTTTGCCGGATCAAGAGCTACCAAC
TCTTTTTCCGAAGGTAACTGGCTTCAGCAGAGCGCAGATACCAAATACTGTTCTTCTAGTGTAGCCGTAG
TTAGGCCACCACTTCAAGAACTCTGTAGCACCGCCTACATACCTCGCTCTGCTAATCCTGTTACCAGTGG
CTGCTGCCAGTGGCGATAAGTCGTGTCTTACCGGGTTGGACTCAAGACGATAGTTACCGGATAAGGCGCA
GCGGTCGGGCTGAACGGGGGGTTCGTGCACACAGCCCAGCTTGGAGCGAACGACCTACACCGAACTGAGA
TACCTACAGCGTGAGCTATGAGAAAGCGCCACGCTTCCCGAAGGGAGAAAGGCGGACAGGTATCCGGTAA
GCGGCAGGGTCGGAACAGGAGAGCGCACGAGGGAGCTTCCAGGGGGAAACGCCTGGTATCTTTATAGTCC
TGTCGGGTTTCGCCACCTCTGACTTGAGCGTCGATTTTTGTGATGCTCGTCAGGGGGGCGGAGCCTATGG
AAAAACGCCAGCAACGCGGCCTTTTTACGGTTCCTGGCCTTTTGCTGGCCTTTTGCTCACATGTTCTTTC
CTGCGTTATCCCCTGATTCTGTGGATAACCGTATTACCGCCTTTGAGTGAGCTGATACCGCTCGCCGCAG
CCGAACGACCGAGCGCAGCGAGTCAGTGAGCGAGGAAGCGGAAGAGCGCCCAATACGCAAACCGCCTCTC
CCCGCGCGTTGGCCGATTCATTAATGCAGCTGGCACGACAGGTTTCCCGACTGGAAAGCGGGCAGTGAGC
GCAACGCAATTAATGTGAGTTAGCTCACTCATTAGGCACCCCAGGCTTTACACTTTATGCTTCCGGCTCG
TATGTTGTGTGGAATTGTGAGCGGATAACAATTTCACACAGGAAACAGCTATGACATGATTACGAATTCG
AGCTCGGTACCAGATCTAACATATCCTGGTGTGGAGTAGGGGACGCTGCTCTGACAGAGGCTCGGGGGCC
TGAGCTGGCTCTGTGAGCTGGGGAGGAGGCAGACAGCCAGGCCTTGTCTGCAAGCAGACCTGGCAGCATT
GGGCTGGCCGCCCCCCAGGGCCTCCTCTTCATGCCCAGTGAATGACTCACCTTGGCACAGACACAATGTT
CGGGGTGGGCACAGTGCCTGCTTCCCGCCGCACCCCAGCCCCCCTCAAATGCCTTCCGAGAAGCCCATTG
AGCAGGGGGCTTGCATTGCACCCCAGCCTGACAGCCTGGCATCTTGGGATAAAAGCAGCACAGCCCCCTA
GGGGCTGCCCTTGCTGTGTGGCGCCACCGGCGGTGGAGAACAAGGCTCTATTCAGCCTGTGCCCAGGAAA
GGGGATCAGGGGATGCCCAGGCATGGACAGTGGGTGGCAGGGGGGGAGAGGAGGGCTGTCTGCTTCCCAG
AAGTCCAAGGACACAAATGGGTGAGGGGAGAGCTCTCCCCATAGCTGGGCTGCGGCCCAACCCCACCCCC
TCAGGCTATGCCAGGGGGTGTTGCCAGGGGCACCCGGGCATCGCCAGTCTAGCCCACTCCTTCATAAAGC
CCTCGCATCCCAGGAGCGAGCAGAGCCAGAGCAGGTTGGAGAGGAGACGCATCACCTCCGCTGCTCGCGG
GGATCCTCTAGAGTCGACGGATCCGGGGAATTCCCCAGTCTCAGGATCCACCATGGGGCCCAAGAAGAAA
CGCAAAGTGGGGAGCATGGGGGATCCCGTCGTTTTACAACGTCGTGACTGGGAAAACCCTGGCGTTACCC
AACTTAATCGCCTTGCAGCACATCCCCCTTTCGCCAGCTGGCGTAATAGCGAAGAGGCCCGCACCGATCG
CCCTTCCCAACAGTTGCGCAGCCTGAATGGCGAATGGCGCTTTGCCTGGTTTCCGGCACCAGAAGCGGTG
CCGGAAAGCTGGCTGGAGTGCGATCTTCCTGAGGCCGATACTGTCGTCGTCCCCTCAAACTGGCAGATGC
ACGGTTACGATGCGCCCATCTACACCAACGTGACCTATCCCATTACGGTCAATCCGCCGTTTGTTCCCAC
GGAGAATCCGACGGGTTGTTACTCGCTCACATTTAATGTTGATGAAAGCTGGCTACAGGAAGGCCAGACG
CGAATTATTTTTGATGGCGTTAACTCGGCGTTTCATCTGTGGTGCAACGGGCGCTGGGTCGGTTACGGCC
AGGACAGTCGTTTGCCGTCTGAATTTGACCTGAGCGCATTTTTACGCGCCGGAGAAAACCGCCTCGCGGT
GATGGTGCTGCGCTGGAGTGACGGCAGTTATCTGGAAGATCAGGATATGTGGCGGATGAGCGGCATTTTC
CGTGACGTCTCGTTGCTGCATAAACCGACTACACAAATCAGCGATTTCCATGTTGCCACTCGCTTTAATG
ATGATTTCAGCCGCGCTGTACTGGAGGCTGAAGTTCAGATGTGCGGCGAGTTGCGTGACTACCTACGGGT
AACAGTTTCTTTATGGCAGGGTGAAACGCAGGTCGCCAGCGGCACCGCGCCTTTCGGCGGTGAAATTATC
GATGAGCGTGGTGGTTATGCCGATCGCGTCACACTACGTCTGAACGTCGAAAACCCGAAACTGTGGAGCG
CCGAAATCCCGAATCTCTATCGTGCGGTGGTTGAACTGCACACCGCCGACGGCACGCTGATTGAAGCAGA
AGCCTGCGATGTCGGTTTCCGCGAGGTGCGGATTGAAAATGGTCTGCTGCTGCTGAACGGCAAGCCGTTG
CTGATTCGAGGCGTTAACCGTCACGAGCATCATCCTCTGCATGGTCAGGTCATGGATGAGCAGACGATGG
TGCAGGATATCCTGCTGATGAAGCAGAACAACTTTAACGCCGTGCGCTGTTCGCATTATCCGAACCATCC
GCTGTGGTACACGCTGTGCGACCGCTACGGCCTGTATGTGGTGGATGAAGCCAATATTGAAACCCACGGC
ATGGTGCCAATGAATCGTCTGACCGATGATCCGCGCTGGCTACCGGCGATGAGCGAACGCGTAACGCGAA
TGGTGCAGCGCGATCGTAATCACCCGAGTGTGATCATCTGGTCGCTGGGGAATGAATCAGGCCACGGCGC
TAATCACGACGCGCTGTATCGCTGGATCAAATCTGTCGATCCTTCCCGCCCGGTGCAGTATGAAGGCGGC
GGAGCCGACACCACGGCCACCGATATTATTTGCCCGATGTACGCGCGCGTGGATGAAGACCAGCCCTTCC
CGGCTGTGCCGAAATGGTCCATCAAAAAATGGCTTTCGCTACCTGGAGAGACGCGCCCGCTGATCCTTTG
CGAATACGCCCACGCGATGGGTAACAGTCTTGGCGGTTTCGCTAAATACTGGCAGGCGTTTCGTCAGTAT
CCCCGTTTACAGGGCGGCTTCGTCTGGGACTGGGTGGATCAGTCGCTGATTAAATATGATGAAAACGGCA
ACCCGTGGTCGGCTTACGGCGGTGATTTTGGCGATACGCCGAACGATCGCCAGTTCTGTATGAACGGTCT
GGTCTTTGCCGACCGCACGCCGCATCCAGCGCTGACGGAAGCAAAACACCAGCAGCAGTTTTTCCAGTTC
CGTTTATCCGGGCAAACCATCGAAGTGACCAGCGAATACCTGTTCCGTCATAGCGATAACGAGCTCCTGC
ACTGGATGGTGGCGCTGGATGGTAAGCCGCTGGCAAGCGGTGAAGTGCCTCTGGATGTCGCTCCACAAGG
TAAACAGTTGATTGAACTGCCTGAACTACCGCAGCCGGAGAGCGCCGGGCAACTCTGGCTCACAGTACGC
GTAGTGCAACCGAACGCGACCGCATGGTCAGAAGCCGGGCACATCAGCGCCTGGCAGCAGTGGCGTCTGG
CGGAAAACCTCAGTGTGACGCTCCCCGCCGCGTCCCACGCCATCCCGCATCTGACCACCAGCGAAATGGA
TTTTTGCATCGAGCTGGGTAATAAGCGTTGGCAATTTAACCGCCAGTCAGGCTTTCTTTCACAGATGTGG
ATTGGCGATAAAAAACAACTGCTGACGCCGCTGCGCGATCAGTTCACCCGTGCACCGCTGGATAACGACA
TTGGCGTAAGTGAAGCGACCCGCATTGACCCTAACGCCTGGGTCGAACGCTGGAAGGCGGCGGGCCATTA
CCAGGCCGAAGCAGCGTTGTTGCAGTGCACGGCAGATACACTTGCTGATGCGGTGCTGATTACGACCGCT
CACGCGTGGCAGCATCAGGGGAAAACCTTATTTATCAGCCGGAAAACCTACCGGATTGATGGTAGTGGTC
AAATGGCGATTACCGTTGATGTTGAAGTGGCGAGCGATACACCGCATCCGGCGCGGATTGGCCTGAACTG
CCAGCTGGCGCAGGTAGCAGAGCGGGTAAACTGGCTCGGATTAGGGCCGCAAGAAAACTATCCCGACCGC
CTTACTGCCGCCTGTTTTGACCGCTGGGATCTGCCATTGTCAGACATGTATACCCCGTACGTCTTCCCGA
GCGAAAACGGTCTGCGCTGCGGGACGCGCGAATTGAATTATGGCCCACACCAGTGGCGCGGCGACTTCCA
GTTCAACATCAGCCGCTACAGTCAACAGCAACTGATGGAAACCAGCCATCGCCATCTGCTGCACGCGGAA
GAAGGCACATGGCTGAATATCGACGGTTTCCATATGGGGATTGGTGGCGACGACTCCTGGAGCCCGTCAG
TATCGGCGGAATTCCAGCTGAGCGCCGGTCGCTACCATTACCAGTTGGTCTGGTGTCAAAAATAATAATA
ACCGGGCAGGGGGGATCCGCAGATCCCGGCCAGATACCGATGCTGCCGCAGCAAAAGCAGGAGCAGATGC
CGCCGTCGCAGGCGAAGATGTCGCAGACGGAGGAGGCGATGCTGCCGGCGGAGGAGGCGAAGTAAGTAGA
GGGCTGGGCTGGGCTGTGGGGGGTGTGGGGTGCGGGACTGGGCAGTCTGGGAGTCCCTCTCACCACTTTT
CTTACCTTTCTAGGATGCTGCCGTCGCCGCCGCTCATACACCATAAGGTGTAAAAAATACTAGATGCACA
GAATAGCAAGTCCATCAAAACTCCTGCGTGAGAATTTTACCAGACTTCAAGAGCATCTCGCCACATCTTG
AAAAATGCCACCGTCCGATGAAAAACAGGAGCCTGCTAAGGAACAATGCCACCTGTCAATAAATGTTGAA
AACTCATCCCATTCCTGCCTCTTGGTCCTTGGGCTTGGGGAGGGGTGCGCGGATGTGGTTAGGGAACATG
ACTGGTCAAATGGGAAGGGCTTCAAAAGAATTCCCAATATTGACTACCAAGCCACCTGTACAGATCTGCC
TGCAGGCATGCAAGCTTGGCACTGGCCGTCGTTTTACAACGTCGTGACTGGGAAAACCCTGGCGTTACCC
AACTTAATCGCCTTGCAGCACATCCCCCTTTCGCCAGCTGGCGTAATAGCGAAGAGGCCCGCACCGATCG
CCCTTCCCAACAGTTGCGCAGCCTGAATGGCGAATGGCGCCTGATGCGGTATTTTCTCCTTACGCATCTG
TGCGGTATTTCACACCGCATATGGTGCACTCTCAGTACAATCTGCTCTGATGCCGCATAGTTAAGCCAGC
CCCGACACCCGCCAACACCCGCTGACGCGCCCTGACGGGCTTGTCTGCTCCCGGCATCCGCTTACAGACA
AGCTGTGACCGTCTCCGGGAGCTGCATGTGTCAGAGGTTTTCACCGTCATCACCGAAACGCG
