>Addgene plasmid #53131 | pGfaABC1D-nLac | addgene partial sequence | sequence record 84067 | M13-F20 5'-TGTAAAACGACGGCCAGT-3'
ATCTGTACAGGTGGCTTGGTAGTCAATATTGGGAATTCTTTTGAAGCCCTTCCCATTTGACCAGTCATGT
TCCCTAACCACATCCGCGCACCCCTCCCCAAGCCCAAGGACCAAGAGGCAGGAATGGGATGAGTTTTCAA
CATTTATTGACAGGTGGCATTGTTCCTTAGCAGGCTCCTGTTTTTCATCGGACGGTGGCATTTTTCAAGA
TGTGGCGAGATGCTCTTGAAGTCTGGTAAAATTCTCACGCAGGAGTTTTGATGGACTTGCTATTCTGTGC
ATCTAGTATTTTTTACACCTTATGGTGTATGAGCGGCGGCGACGGCAGCATCCTAGAAAGGTAAGAAAAG
TGGTGAGAGGGACTCCCAGACTGCCCAGTCCCGCACCCCACACCCCCCACAGCCCAGCCCAGCCCTCTAC
TTACTTCGCCTCCTCCGCCGGCAGCATCGCCTCCTCCGTCTGCGACATCTTCGCCTGCGACGGCGGCATC
TGCTCCTGCTTTTGCTGCGGCAGCATCGGTATCTGGCCGGGATCTGCGGATCCCCCCTGCCCGGTTATTA
TTATTTTTGACACCAGACCAACTGGTAATGGTAGCGACCGGCGCTCAGCTGGAATTCCGCCGATACTGAC
GGGCTCCAGGAGTCGTCGCCACCAATCCCCATATGGAAACCGTCGATATTCAGCCATGTGCCTTCTTCCG
CGTGCAGCAGATGGCGATGGCTGGTTTCCATCAGTTGCTGTTGACTGTAGCGGCTGATGTTGAACTGGAA
GTCGCCGCGCCACTGGTGTGGGCCATAATTCAATTCGCGCGTCCCGCAGCGCAGACCGTTTTCGCTCGGG
AAGACGTACGGGGTATACATGTCTGACAATGGCAGATCCCAGCGGTCAAAACAGGCGGCAGTAAGGCGGT
CGGGATAGTTTTCTTGCGGCCCTAATCCGAGCCAGTTTACCCGCTCTGCTACCTGCGCCAGCTGGCAGTT
CAGGCCAATCCGCGCCGGATGCGGTGTATCGCTCGCCACTTCAACATCAACGGTAATCGCCATTTGACCA
CTACCATCAATCCGGTAGGTTTTCCGGCTGA
