>Addgene plasmid #53131 | pGfaABC1D-nLac | addgene partial sequence | sequence record 84068 | M13pUC-Rev 5'-AGCGGATAACAATTTCACACAGG-3'
CGAATTCGAGCTCGGTACCAGATCTAACATATCCTGGTGTGGAGTAGGGGACGCTGCTCTGACAGAGGCT
CGGGGGCCTGAGCTGGCTCTGTGAGCTGGGGAGGAGGCAGACAGCCAGGCCTTGTCTGCAAGCAGACCTG
GCAGCATTGGGCTGGCCGCCCCCCAGGGCCTCCTCTTCATGCCCAGTGAATGACTCACCTTGGCACAGAC
ACAATGTTCGGGGTGGGCACAGTGCCTGCTTCCCGCCGCACCCCAGCCCCCCTCAAATGCCTTCCGAGAA
GCCCATTGAGCAGGGGGCTTGCATTGCACCCCAGCCTGACAGCCTGGCATCTTGGGATAAAAGCAGCACA
GCCCCCTAGGGGCTGCCCTTGCTGTGTGGCGCCACCGGCGGTGGAGAACAAGGCTCTATTCAGCCTGTGC
CCAGGAAAGGGGATCAGGGGATGCCCAGGCATGGACAGTGGGTGGCAGGGGGGGAGAGGAGGGCTGTCTG
CTTCCCAGAAGTCCAAGGACACAAATGGGTGAGGGGAGAGCTCTCCCCATAGCTGGGCTGCGGCCCAACC
CCACCCCCTCAGGCTATGCCAGGGGGTGTTGCCAGGGGCACCCGGGCATCGCCAGTCTAGCCCACTCCTT
CATAAAGCCCTCGCATCCCAGGAGCGAGCAGAGCCAGAGCAGGTTGGAGAGGAGACGCATCACCTCCGCT
GCTCGCGGGGATCCTCTAGAGTCGACGGATCCGGGGAATTCCCCAGTCTCAGGATCCACCATGGGGCCCA
AGAAGAAACGCAAAGTGGGGAGCATGGGGGATCCCGTCGTTTTACAACGTCGTGACTGGGAAAACCCTGG
CGTTACCCAACTTAATCGCCTTGCAGCACATCCCCCTTTCGCCAGCTGGCGTAATAGCGAAGAGGCCCGC
ACCGATCGCCCTTCCCAACAGTTGCGCAGCCTGAATGGCGAATGGCGCTTTGCCTGGTTTCCGGCACCAG
AAGCGGTGCCGGAAAGCTGGCTGGAGTGCGATCTTCCTGAGGCCGATACTGTCGTCGTCCCCTCAAACTG
GCAGATGCACGGTTACGATGCGCCCAT
