>Addgene plasmid #53131 | pGfaABC1D-nLac | addgene partial sequence | sequence record 84070 | LacZ-R 5'-GACAGTATCGGCCTCAGGAA-3'
TTCCGGCACCGCTTCTGGTGCCGGAAACCAGGCAAAGCGCCATTCGCCATTCAGGCTGCGCAACTGTTGG
GAAGGGCGATCGGTGCGGGCCTCTTCGCTATTACGCCAGCTGGCGAAAGGGGGATGTGCTGCAAGGCGAT
TAAGTTGGGTAACGCCAGGGTTTTCCCAGTCACGACGTTGTAAAACGACGGGATCCCCCATGCTCCCCAC
TTTGCGTTTCTTCTTGGGCCCCATGGTGGATCCTGAGACTGGGGAATTCCCCGGATCCGTCGACTCTAGA
GGATCCCCGCGAGCAGCGGAGGTGATGCGTCTCCTCTCCAACCTGCTCTGGCTCTGCTCGCTCCTGGGAT
GCGAGGGCTTTATGAAGGAGTGGGCTAGACTGGCGATGCCCGGGTGCCCCTGGCAACACCCCCTGGCATA
GCCTGAGGGGGTGGGGTTGGGCCGCAGCCCAGCTATGGGGAGAGCTCTCCCCTCACCCATTTGTGTCCTT
GGACTTCTGGGAAGCAGACAGCCCTCCTCTCCCCCCCTGCCACCCACTGTCCATGCCTGGGCATCCCCTG
ATCCCCTTTCCTGGGCACAGGCTGAATAGAGCCTTGTTCTCCACCGCCGGTGGCGCCACACAGCAAGGGC
AGCCCCTAGGGGGCTGTGCTGCTTTTATCCCAAGATGCCAGGCTGTCAGGCTGGGGTGCAATGCAAGCCC
CCTGCTCAATGGGCTTCTCGGAAGGCATTTGAGGGGGGCTGGGGTGCGGCGGGAAGCAGGCACTGTGCCC
ACCCCGAACATTGTGTCTGTGCCAAGGTGAGTCATTCACTGGGCATGAAGAGGAGGCCCTGGGGGGCGGC
CAGCCCAATGCTGCCAGGTCTGCTTGCAGACAAGGCCTGGCTGTCTGCCTCCTCCCCAGCTCACAGAGCC
AGCTCAGGCCCCCGAGCCTCTGTCAGAGCAGCGTCCCCTACTCCACACCAGGATATGTT
